Addgene plasmid #24372: pShuttle-EGFP-CLASP2 340-1362
Depositing lab: Torsten Wittmann. Depositing organization: University of California, San Francisco (UCSF). Publication: GSK3beta phosphorylation modulates CLASP-microtubule association and lamella microtubule attachment. Kumar P, Lyle KS, Gierke S, Matov A, Danuser G, Wittmann T. J Cell Biol. 2009 Mar 23. 184(6):895-908. 10.1083/jcb.200901042 PubMed 19289791.
Backbone
  Vector backbone: pShuttle-CMV
  Backbone manufacturer: Agilent Technologies
  Backbone size w/o insert (bp): 7469
  Vector type: Mammalian Expression, Adenoviral
  Selectable markers: Neomycin (select with G418)
Growth in bacteria
  Bacterial resistance: Kanamycin, 50 μg/mL
  Growth temperature: 37°C
  Growth strain: DH5alpha
  Copy number: Unknown
Gene/Insert
  Gene/Insert name: CLASP2 (340-1362) (alt name: CLASP2)
  Species: H. sapiens (human)
  Insert size (bp): 3800
  Mutation: CLASP2 deletion mutant that retains MT lattice binding activity, MT plus end tracking activity and C-terminal domain.
  Entrez Gene: CLASP2
  Tag / fusion protein: EGFP (N terminal on insert)
  Cloning method: Restriction Enzyme; 5′ cloning site KpnI (unknown if destroyed); 3′ cloning site NotI (unknown if destroyed)
  Sequencing primers: 5′ CMV-F, EGFP-C
Resource information
  A portion of this plasmid was derived from a plasmid made by: CLASP2 cDNA was a gift from Anna Akhmanova
Terms and licenses: Academic/Nonprofit Terms; Industry Terms: Not Available to Industry
Depositor comments: See the attached file for the old NIH reference sequence. Numbering starts at amino acid 78 and is off by 8 amino acids because of an insertion that is not accounted for.
How to cite: pShuttle-EGFP-CLASP2 340-1362 was a gift from Torsten Wittmann (Addgene plasmid # 24372 ; http://n2t.net/addgene:24372 ; RRID:Addgene_24372)
