[The description below was written by a language model from this plasmid's Addgene catalogue record, the feature table of its GenBank file and pLannotate feature annotations shown in this document.]
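Description:
pShuttle-EGFP-CLASP2 340-1362 is an adenoviral shuttle (transfer) plasmid built on the pShuttle-CMV backbone that also serves as a mammalian expression vector. The annotated full sequence (about 11.3 kb) carries a high-copy ColE1/pUC-type origin and an f1 origin, and it is selected in bacteria with kanamycin through a Tn5-derived NeoR/KanR gene. The catalogue also lists neomycin/G418 as a selectable marker, although no dedicated mammalian promoter for this gene is annotated. Short β-lactamase and Tn5 transposase fragments appear to be backbone remnants rather than functional genes. The separately held GenBank record covers only a 565 bp unannotated stretch and adds no further information.

The adenoviral elements comprise left and right adenovirus serotype 5 inverted terminal repeats and the Ad5 Ψ packaging signal. There are also two stretches of adenoviral genome: one spanning the IX and IVa2 genes, and one with E4 ORF1 and part of E4 ORF2. In pShuttle-type systems such regions act as homology arms for recombination with an adenoviral backbone plasmid, producing a recombinant genome that can be packaged into virus.

Between the packaging signal and the first arm sits the expression cassette. The CMV immediate early enhancer and promoter drive EGFP fused to the N terminus of a human CLASP2 fragment, followed by an SV40 polyadenylation signal. The insert was cloned between KpnI and NotI. According to the record, this deletion mutant retains microtubule lattice binding, plus-end tracking activity and the C-terminal domain. The depositor notes that the residue numbering follows an older reference sequence and is offset from current numbering. The associated publication examined how GSK3β phosphorylation affects CLASP–microtubule association, which fits use of the construct for fluorescence imaging of this CLASP2 fragment in mammalian cells after transfection or adenoviral transduction.
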