Features (pLannotate 1.2.2; 19 found; start..end, strand, type, name):
      1..103     +  repeat_region  ITR: inverted terminal repeat of human adenovirus serotype 5 inverted
    191..341     +  misc_signal    Ad5 Ψ: packaging signal for adenovirus serotype 5
    399..702     +  enhancer       CMV enhancer: human cytomegalovirus immediate early enhancer
    703..906     +  promoter       CMV promoter: human cytomegalovirus (CMV) immediate early promoter
    952..1668    +  CDS            EGFP: EGFP is a basic (constitutively fluorescent) green fluorescent protein published in 1996, derived from Aequorea victoria. It is reported to be a rapidly-maturing weak dimer with moderate acid sensitivity.
   1684..4791    +  CDS            CLASP2 (fragment): CLAP2_HUMAN - Also known as KIAA0627. Experimental evidence at protein level: Swiss-Prot protein existence level 1. Microtubule plus-end tracking protein that promotes the stabilization of dynamic microtubules (PubMed:26003921). Involved in the nucleation of noncentrosomal microtubules originating from the trans-Golgi network (TGN). Required for the polarization of the cytoplasmic microtubule arrays in migrating cells towards the leading edge of the cell. May act at the cell cortex to enhance the frequency of rescue of depolymerizing microtubules by attaching their plus-ends to cortical platfo
   4855..4939    +  CDS            large T antigen (fragment): large T antigen from SV40 (simian virus 40)
   4962..5083    +  polyA_signal   SV40 poly(A) signal: SV40 polyadenylation signal
   5177..5596    +  CDS            IX: CAP9_ADE05 - Experimental evidence at protein level: Swiss-Prot protein existence level 1. Structural component of the virion that acts as a cement protein on the capsid exterior and forms triskelion structures consisting of three molecules that stabilize three hexon trimers at the center of each icosahedral facet and fixes the peripentonal hexons. Dispensable for assembly. During virus entry, recruits the anterograde motor kinesin-1 to the capsid docked at the nuclear pore complex thereby subjecting the docked capsid to a pulling force. The resulting tension leads to capsid disruption, disper
   5662..6996    -  CDS            IVa2: PKG1_ADE05 - Experimental evidence at protein level: Swiss-Prot protein existence level 1. Component of the packaging machinery which encapsidates the viral DNA into preformed capsids and transcriptional activator of the viral major late promoter (MLP). Binds, along with packaging proteins 2 and 3, to the specific packaging sequence on the left end of viral genomic DNA and displays ATPase activity thereby providing the power stroke of the packaging machinery. The activity of packaging protein IVa2 is stimulated by protein 33K which acts as a terminase. May be the protein that pumps DNA into th
   7369..7530    -  CDS            E4RF2_ADE02 (fragment): Protein predicted: Swiss-Prot protein existence level 4. From Human adenovirus C serotype 2 (HAdV-2) (Human adenovirus 2).
   7581..7964    -  CDS            E4RF1_ADE02: Experimental evidence at protein level: Swiss-Prot protein existence level 1. May modulate tight-junctions functions of infected cells through interactions with PDZ proteins. E4 ORF1 has ben show for Adenovirus 9 to interact with protein involved in tight junction regulation. May play a role in mTOR activation by activating PI3- kinase, thus overriding cellular checkpoint for translation. From Human adenovirus C serotype 2 (HAdV-2) (Human adenovirus 2).
   8274..8376    -  repeat_region  ITR: inverted terminal repeat of human adenovirus serotype 5 inverted
   8396..8450    +  misc_feature   bom (fragment): basis of mobility region from pBR322
   8636..9224    -  rep_origin     ori: high-copy-number ColE1/pMB1/pBR322/pUC origin of replication
   9396..9710    -  CDS            bla(M) (fragment): β-lactamase lacking the signal sequence; bla(M); allows cytosolic expression of β-lactamase
   9755..10024   +  CDS            tnpA (fragment): TN5P_ECOLX - Also known as tnp. Experimental evidence at protein level: Swiss-Prot protein existence level 1. Mediates transposition of transposon Tn5 by a 'cut and paste' mechanism. First, the monomeric transposase binds the 19 bp inverted DNA repeats flanking the transposon. Then, dimerization of the DNA- bound transposase creates a synaptic DNA complex. After nicking of the first DNA strand, excision of the transposon proceeds through a series of intermediates. The transposase then mediates the insertion of the transposon at a new site by strand transfer. The activity of the wild- type tran
  10056..10850   +  CDS            NeoR/KanR: aminoglycoside phosphotransferase from Tn5; aph(3')-II (or nptII); confers resistance to neomycin, kanamycin, and G418 (Geneticin®)
  10860..11277   -  rep_origin     f1 ori (sequence partly withheld): f1 bacteriophage origin of replication; arrow indicates direction of (+) strand synthesis
>Addgene plasmid #24372 | pShuttle-EGFP-CLASP2 340-1362 | depositor full sequence | sequence record 11403 | Author sequence
CATCATCAATAATATACCTTATTTTGGATTGAAGCCAATATGATAATGAGGGGGTGGAGTTTGTGACGTG
GCGCGGGGCGTGGGAACGGGGCGGGTGACGTAGTAGTGTGGCGGAAGTGTGATGTTGCAAGTGTGGCGGA
ACACATGTAAGCGACGGATGTGGCAAAAGTGACGTTTTTGGTGTGCGCCGGTGTACACAGGAAGTGACAA
TTTTCGCGCGGTTTTAGGCGGATGTTGTAGTAAATTTGGGCGTAACCGAGTAAGATTTGGCCATTTTCGC
GGGAAAACTGAATAAGAGGAAGTGAAATCTGAATAATTTTGTGTTACTCATAGCGCGTAATACTGTAATA
GTAATCAATTACGGGGTCATTAGTTCATAGCCCATATATGGAGTTCCGCGTTACATAACTTACGGTAAAT
GGCCCGCCTGGCTGACCGCCCAACGACCCCCGCCCATTGACGTCAATAATGACGTATGTTCCCATAGTAA
CGCCAATAGGGACTTTCCATTGACGTCAATGGGTGGAGTATTTACGGTAAACTGCCCACTTGGCAGTACA
TCAAGTGTATCATATGCCAAGTACGCCCCCTATTGACGTCAATGACGGTAAATGGCCCGCCTGGCATTAT
GCCCAGTACATGACCTTATGGGACTTTCCTACTTGGCAGTACATCTACGTATTAGTCATCGCTATTACCA
TGGTGATGCGGTTTTGGCAGTACATCAATGGGCGTGGATAGCGGTTTGACTCACGGGGATTTCCAAGTCT
CCACCCCATTGACGTCAATGGGAGTTTGTTTTGGCACCAAAATCAACGGGACTTTCCAAAATGTCGTAAC
AACTCCGCCCCATTGACGCAAATGGGCGGTAGGCGTGTACGGTGGGAGGTCTATATAAGCAGAGCTGGTT
TAGTGAACCGTCAGATCCGCTAGAGATCTGGTACCGCCACCATGGTGAGCAAGGGCGAGGAGCTGTTCAC
CGGGGTGGTGCCCATCCTGGTCGAGCTGGACGGCGACGTAAACGGCCACAAGTTCAGCGTGTCCGGCGAG
GGCGAGGGCGATGCCACCTACGGCAAGCTGACCCTGAAGTTCATCTGCACCACCGGCAAGCTGCCCGTGC
CCTGGCCCACCCTCGTGACCACCCTGACCTACGGCGTGCAGTGCTTCAGCCGCTACCCCGACCACATGAA
GCAGCACGACTTCTTCAAGTCCGCCATGCCCGAAGGCTACGTCCAGGAGCGCACCATCTTCTTCAAGGAC
GACGGCAACTACAAGACCCGCGCCGAGGTGAAGTTCGAGGGCGACACCCTGGTGAACCGCATCGAGCTGA
AGGGCATCGACTTCAAGGAGGACGGCAACATCCTGGGGCACAAGCTGGAGTACAACTACAACAGCCACAA
CGTCTATATCATGGCCGACAAGCAGAAGAACGGCATCAAGGTGAACTTCAAGATCCGCCACAACATCGAG
GACGGCAGCGTGCAGCTCGCCGACCACTACCAGCAGAACACCCCCATCGGCGACGGCCCCGTGCTGCTGC
CCGACAACCACTACCTGAGCACCCAGTCCGCCCTGAGCAAAGACCCCAACGAGAAGCGCGATCACATGGT
CCTGCTGGAGTTCGTGACCGCCGCCGGGATCACTCTCGGCATGGACGAGCTGTACAAGTACTCAGATCTC
GAGCTCAAGCTTCGAATTCATGATGCTGACGCTGAGGCCAGAGTGGAGGCAAGAAAGACATACATGGGTC
TTAGAAACCACTTTCCTGGTGAAGCTGAAACATTATATAATTCCCTTGAGCCATCTTATCAGAAGAGTCT
TCAAACTTACTTAAAGAGTTCTGGCAGTGTAGCATCTCTTCCACAATCAGACAGGTCCTCATCCAGCTCA
CAGGAAAGTCTCAATCGCCCTTTTTCTTCCAAATGGTCTACAGCAAATCCATCAACTGTGGCTGGAAGAG
TATCAGCAGGCAGCAGCAAAGCCAGTTCCCTTCCAGGAAGCCTGCAGCGTTCACGAAGTGACATTGATGT
GAATGCTGCTGCAGGTGCCAAGGCACATCATGCTGCTGGACAGTCTGTGCGAAGGGGGCGCTTAGGTGCA
GGTGCCCTGAATGCAGGTTCCTATGCGTCACTAGAGGATACTTCTGACAAGCTGGATGGAACAGCATCTG
AAGATGGCCGGGTGAGAGCAAAACTTTCAGCACCACTTGCTGGCATGGGAAATGCCAAGGCAGATTCTAG
AGGAAGAAGTCGAACAAAAATGGTGTCTCAATCACAGCCTGGTAGCCGGTCTGGGTCTCCAGGAAGAGTT
CTGACCACAACAGCCCTGTCCACTGTGAGCTCTGGTGTTCAAAGAGTCCTGGTCAATTCAGCCTCAGCAC
AAAAAAGAAGCAAGATACCACGGAGCCAGGGCTGTAGCAGAGAGGCTAGTCCATCTAGGCTTTCAGTGGC
CCGAAGCAGTCGTATTCCTCGACCAAGTGTGAGTCAAGGATGCAGCCGGGAAGCTAGTCGGGAGAGCAGC
AGAGACACAAGTCCTGTTCGCTCTTTTCAGCCCCTCGCCTCCAGACACCATTCCAGATCAACTGGTGCCC
TCTACGCCCCCGAAGTGTATGGGGCCTCAGGTCCAGGTTATGGGATCAGCCAATCAAGTCGACTGTCGTC
TTCTGTTAGTGCCATGCGAGTCCTGAACACAGGTTCTGATGTGGAGGAGGCGGTGGCAGATGCCTTGAAA
AAACCAGCTCGAAGAAGATATGAATCATATGGAATGCATTCAGATGATGACGCCAACAGCGATGCATCTA
GTGCTTGTTCAGAACGCTCCTATAGTTCTCGAAATGGTAGTATTCCTACATATATGAGGCAGACGGAAGA
TGTGGCAGAAGTCCTCAATAGATGTGCTAGTTCCAATTGGTCAGAAAGGAAAGAAGGCCTCCTAGGTCTG
CAGAACTTATTAAAAAATCAGAGAACACTAAGTCGAGTTGAACTGAAAAGATTATGTGAAATTTTCACAA
GAATGTTTGCTGACCCTCATGGCAAGAGAGTATTCAGCATGTTTTTGGAGACTCTAGTGGATTTCATACA
AGTCCACAAAGATGATCTTCAAGATTGGTTGTTTGTACTGCTGACACAACTACTAAAAAAAATGGGTGCT
GATTTGCTTGGATCTGTTCAGGCAAAAGTTCAGAAAGCCCTTGATGTTACAAGAGAGTCTTTTCCAAATG
ATCTTCAGTTCAATATTCTAATGAGATTTACAGTTGATCAGACCCAGACACCAAGCTTAAAGGTGAAGGT
TGCTATCCTTAAATACATAGAAACTCTGGCCAAACAGATGGATCCAGGAGATTTTATAAATTCCAGTGAA
ACTCGCCTAGCAGTGTCTCGGGTCATCACTTGGACAACAGAACCCAAAAGTTCTGATGTTCGGAAGGCAG
CACAGTCAGTGCTGATTTCATTATTTGAACTCAATACCCCAGAGTTTACAATGTTATTAGGAGCTTTACC
AAAAACTTTTCAGGATGGTGCTACCAAGCTTCTTCATAATCACCTTCGAAACACTGGCAATGGAACCCAG
AGTTCCATGGGGAGTCCTTTGACAAGACCAACACCACGATCACCAGCTAACTGGTCCAGTCCTCTTACTT
CTCCTACCAATACATCACAGAATACTTTATCTCCAAGTGCATTTGATTATGACACAGAAAATATGAACTC
TGAAGATATTTATAGCTCTCTTAGAGGTGTCACTGAAGCAATCCAGAATTTCAGCTTCCGTAGCCAAGAA
GATATGAATGAGCCATTGAAAAGGGATTCTAAAAAAGATGATGGCGATTCAATGTGTGGTGGTCCTGGGA
TGTCTGACCCAAGAGCAGGAGGTGATGCTACTGACTCAAGTCAAACAGCTCTTGATAATAAAGCTTCATT
GCTCCATTCAATGCCTACTCACTCCTCTCCACGCTCTCGAGACTATAATCCATATAACTATTCAGATAGC
ATCAGTCCCTTCAACAAGTCTGCCCTCAAGGAAGCCATGTTTGATGATGATGCTGACCAGTTTCCTGACG
ATCTTTCCCTAGATCATTCTGACCTAGTTGCAGAGTTGTTGAAGGAGCTGTCTAACCATAATGAGCGTGT
AGAAGAAAGAAAAATTGCCCTCTATGAACTTATGAAACTGACACAGGAAGAATCTTTTAGTGTTTGGGAT
GAACACTTCAAAACAATATTGCTTTTATTGCTTGAAACGCTTGGAGATAAAGAGCCTACAATCAGGGCTT
TGGCATTAAAGGTTTTAAGAGAAATCCTAAGGCATCAACCAGCAAGATTTAAAAACTATGCAGAATTGAC
TGTCATGAAAACATTGGAAGCACATAAAGATCCTCATAAGGAGGTGGTGAGATCTGCTGAGGAAGCGGCA
TCAGTGTTGGCCACTTCAATTAGTCCAGAGCAGTGCATCAAAGTGCTTTGTCCTATCATTCAAACTGCAG
ACTACCCAATTAATCTGGCTGCAATCAAAATGCAAACAAAAGTGATAGAGAGAGTGTCCAAGGAAACCCT
AAACCTGCTTTTGCCAGAGATTATGCCAGGTCTAATACAGGGTTATGATAATTCAGAGAGCAGTGTTCGG
AAAGCTTGTGTCTTCTGCCTGGTGGCTGTTCATGCGGTAATTGGTGATGAACTAAAACCACATCTCAGTC
AACTTACTGGCAGTAAAATGAAGCTACTGAATCTTTACATCAAACGTGCACAAACAGGTTCTGGAGGAGC
TGATCCCACTACTGATGTTTCTGGACAAAGTGATAGGCGGCCGCTCGAGCCTAAGCTTCTAGATAAGATA
TCCGATCCACCGGATCTAGATAACTGATCATAATCAGCCATACCACATTTGTAGAGGTTTTACTTGCTTT
AAAAAACCTCCCACACCTCCCCCTGAACCTGAAACATAAAATGAATGCAATTGTTGTTGTTAACTTGTTT
ATTGCAGCTTATAATGGTTACAAATAAAGCAATAGCATCACAAATTTCACAAATAAAGCATTTTTTTCAC
TGCATTCTAGTTGTGGTTTGTCCAAACTCATCAATGTATCTTAACGCGGATCTGGGCGTGGTTAAGGGTG
GGAAAGAATATATAAGGTGGGGGTCTTATGTAGTTTTGTATCTGTTTTGCAGCAGCCGCCGCCGCCATGA
GCACCAACTCGTTTGATGGAAGCATTGTGAGCTCATATTTGACAACGCGCATGCCCCCATGGGCCGGGGT
GCGTCAGAATGTGATGGGCTCCAGCATTGATGGTCGCCCCGTCCTGCCCGCAAACTCTACTACCTTGACC
TACGAGACCGTGTCTGGAACGCCGTTGGAGACTGCAGCCTCCGCCGCCGCTTCAGCCGCTGCAGCCACCG
CCCGCGGGATTGTGACTGACTTTGCTTTCCTGAGCCCGCTTGCAAGCAGTGCAGCTTCCCGTTCATCCGC
CCGCGATGACAAGTTGACGGCTCTTTTGGCACAATTGGATTCTTTGACCCGGGAACTTAATGTCGTTTCT
CAGCAGCTGTTGGATCTGCGCCAGCAGGTTTCTGCCCTGAAGGCTTCCTCCCCTCCCAATGCGGTTTAAA
ACATAAATAAAAAACCAGACTCTGTTTGGATTTGGATCAAGCAAGTGTCTTGCTGTCTTTATTTAGGGGT
TTTGCGCGCGCGGTAGGCCCGGGACCAGCGGTCTCGGTCGTTGAGGGTCCTGTGTATTTTTTCCAGGACG
TGGTAAAGGTGACTCTGGATGTTCAGATACATGGGCATAAGCCCGTCTCTGGGGTGGAGGTAGCACCACT
GCAGAGCTTCATGCTGCGGGGTGGTGTTGTAGATGATCCAGTCGTAGCAGGAGCGCTGGGCGTGGTGCCT
AAAAATGTCTTTCAGTAGCAAGCTGATTGCCAGGGGCAGGCCCTTGGTGTAAGTGTTTACAAAGCGGTTA
AGCTGGGATGGGTGCATACGTGGGGATATGAGATGCATCTTGGACTGTATTTTTAGGTTGGCTATGTTCC
CAGCCATATCCCTCCGGGGATTCATGTTGTGCAGAACCACCAGCACAGTGTATCCGGTGCACTTGGGAAA
TTTGTCATGTAGCTTAGAAGGAAATGCGTGGAAGAACTTGGAGACGCCCTTGTGACCTCCAAGATTTTCC
ATGCATTCGTCCATAATGATGGCAATGGGCCCACGGGCGGCGGCCTGGGCGAAGATATTTCTGGGATCAC
TAACGTCATAGTTGTGTTCCAGGATGAGATCGTCATAGGCCATTTTTACAAAGCGCGGGCGGAGGGTGCC
AGACTGCGGTATAATGGTTCCATCCGGCCCAGGGGCGTAGTTACCCTCACAGATTTGCATTTCCCACGCT
TTGAGTTCAGATGGGGGGATCATGTCTACCTGCGGGGCGATGAAGAAAACGGTTTCCGGGGTAGGGGAGA
TCAGCTGGGAAGAAAGCAGGTTCCTGAGCAGCTGCGACTTACCGCAGCCGGTGGGCCCGTAAATCACACC
TATTACCGGCTGCAACTGGTAGTTAAGAGAGCTGCAGCTGCCGTCATCCCTGAGCAGGGGGGCCACTTCG
TTAAGCATGTCCCTGACTCGCATGTTTTCCCTGACCAAATCCGCCAGAAGGCGCTCGCCGCCCAGCGATA
GCAGTTCTTGCAAGGAAGCAAAGTTTTTCAACGGTTTGAGACCGTCCGCCGTAGGCATGCTTTTGAGCGT
TTGACCAAGCAGTTCCAGGCGGTCCCACAGCTCGGTCACCTGCTCTACGGCATCTCGATCCAGCATATCT
CCTCGTTTCGCGGGTTGGGGCGGCTTTCGCTGTACGGCAGTAGTCGGTGCTCGTCCAGACGGGCCAGGGT
CATGTCTTTCCACGGGCGCAGGGTCCTCGTCAGCGTAGTCTGGGTCACGGTGAAGGGGTGCGCTCCGGGC
TGCGCGCTGGCCAGGGTGCGCTTGAGGCTGGTCCTGCTGGTGCTGAAGCGCTGCCGGTCTTCGCCCTGCG
CGTCGGCCAGGTAGCATTTGACCATGGTGTCATAGTCCAGCCCCTCCGCGGCGTGGCCCTTGGCGCGCAG
CTTGCCCTTGGAGGAGGCGCCGCACGAGGGGCAGTGCAGACTTTTGAGGGCGTAGAGCTTGGGCGCGAGA
AATACCGATTCCGGGGAGTAGGCATCCGCGCCGCAGGCCCCGCAGACGGTCTCGCATTCCACGAGCCAGG
TGAGCTCTGGCCGTTCGGGGTCAAAAACCAGGTTTCCCCCATGCTTTTTGATGCGTTTCTTACCTCTGGT
TTCCATGAGCCGGTGTCCACGCTCGGTGACGAAAAGGCTGTCCGTGTCCCCGTATACAGACTTGAGAGGG
AGTTTAAACGAATTCAATAGCTTGTTGCATGGGCGGCGATATAAAATGCAAGGTGCTGCTCAAAAAATCA
GGCAAAGCCTCGCGCAAAAAAGAAAGCACATCGTAGTCATGCTCATGCAGATAAAGGCAGGTAAGCTCCG
GAACCACCACAGAAAAAGACACCATTTTTCTCTCAAACATGTCTGCGGGTTTCTGCATAAACACAAAATA
AAATAACAAAAAAACATTTAAACATTAGAAGCCTGTCTTACAACAGGAAAAACAACCCTTATAAGCATAA
GACGGACTACGGCCATGCCGGCGTGACCGTAAAAAAACTGGTCACCGTGATTAAAAAGCACCACCGACAG
CTCCTCGGTCATGTCCGGAGTCATAATGTAAGACTCGGTAAACACATCAGGTTGATTCACATCGGTCAGT
GCTAAAAAGCGACCGAAATAGCCCGGGGGAATACATACCCGCAGGCGTAGAGACAACATTACAGCCCCCA
TAGGAGGTATAACAAAATTAATAGGAGAGAAAAACACATAAACACCTGAAAAACCCTCCTGCCTAGGCAA
AATAGCACCCTCCCGCTCCAGAACAACATACAGCGCTTCCACAGCGGCAGCCATAACAGTCAGCCTTACC
AGTAAAAAAGAAAACCTATTAAAAAAACACCACTCGACACGGCACCAGCTCAATCAGTCACAGTGTAAAA
AAGGGCCAAGTGCAGAGCGAGTATATATAGGACTAAAAAATGACGTAACGGTTAAAGTCCACAAAAAACA
CCCAGAAAACCGCACGCGAACCTACGCCCAGAAACGAAAGCCAAAAAACCCACAACTTCCTCAAATCGTC
ACTTCCGTTTTCCCACGTTACGTCACTTCCCATTTTAAGAAAACTACAATTCCCAACACATACAAGTTAC
TCCGCCCTAAAACCTACGTCACCCGCCCCGTTCCCACGCCCCGCGCCACGTCACAAACTCCACCCCCTCA
TTATCATATTGGCTTCAATCCAAAATAAGGTATATTATTGATGATGTTAATTAACATGCATGGATCCATA
TGCGGTGTGAAATACCGCACAGATGCGTAAGGAGAAAATACCGCATCAGGCGCTCTTCCGCTTCCTCGCT
CACTGACTCGCTGCGCTCGGTCGTTCGGCTGCGGCGAGCGGTATCAGCTCACTCAAAGGCGGTAATACGG
TTATCCACAGAATCAGGGGATAACGCAGGAAAGAACATGTGAGCAAAAGGCCAGCAAAAGGCCAGGAACC
GTAAAAAGGCCGCGTTGCTGGCGTTTTTCCATAGGCTCCGCCCCCCTGACGAGCATCACAAAAATCGACG
CTCAAGTCAGAGGTGGCGAAACCCGACAGGACTATAAAGATACCAGGCGTTTCCCCCTGGAAGCTCCCTC
GTGCGCTCTCCTGTTCCGACCCTGCCGCTTACCGGATACCTGTCCGCCTTTCTCCCTTCGGGAAGCGTGG
CGCTTTCTCATAGCTCACGCTGTAGGTATCTCAGTTCGGTGTAGGTCGTTCGCTCCAAGCTGGGCTGTGT
GCACGAACCCCCCGTTCAGCCCGACCGCTGCGCCTTATCCGGTAACTATCGTCTTGAGTCCAACCCGGTA
AGACACGACTTATCGCCACTGGCAGCAGCCACTGGTAACAGGATTAGCAGAGCGAGGTATGTAGGCGGTG
CTACAGAGTTCTTGAAGTGGTGGCCTAACTACGGCTACACTAGAAGGACAGTATTTGGTATCTGCGCTCT
GCTGAAGCCAGTTACCTTCGGAAAAAGAGTTGGTAGCTCTTGATCCGGCAAACAAACCACCGCTGGTAGC
GGTGGTTTTTTTGTTTGCAAGCAGCAGATTACGCGCAGAAAAAAAGGATCTCAAGAAGATCCTTTGATCT
TTTCTACGGGGTCTGACGCTCAGTGGAACGAAAACTCACGTTAAGGGATTTTGGTCATGAGATTATCAAA
AAGGATCTTCACCTAGATCCTTTTAAATTAAAAATGAAGTTTTAAATCAATCTAAAGTATATATGAGTAA
ACTTGGTCTGACAGTTACCAATGCTTAATCAGTGAGGCACCTATCTCAGCGATCTGTCTATTTCGTTCAT
CCATAGTTGCCTGACTCCCCGTCGTGTAGATAACTACGATACGGGAGGGCTTACCATCTGGCCCCAGTGC
TGCAATGATACCGCGAGACCCACGCTCACCGGCTCCAGATTTATCAGCAATAAACCAGCCAGCCGGAAGG
GCCGAGCGCAGAAGTGGTCCTGCAACTTTATCCGCCTCCATCCAGTCTATTAATTGTTGCCGGGAAGCTA
GAGTAAGTAGTTCGCCAGTTAATAGTTTGCGCAACGTTGTTGCCATTGCTGCAGCCATGAGATTATCAAA
AAGGATCTTCACCTAGATCCTTTTCACGTAGAAAGCCAGTCCGCAGAAACGGTGCTGACCCCGGATGAAT
GTCAGCTACTGGGCTATCTGGACAAGGGAAAACGCAAGCGCAAAGAGAAAGCAGGTAGCTTGCAGTGGGC
TTACATGGCGATAGCTAGACTGGGCGGTTTTATGGACAGCAAGCGAACCGGAATTGCCAGCTGGGGCGCC
CTCTGGTAAGGTTGGGAAGCCCTGCAAAGTAAACTGGATGGCTTTCTTGCCGCCAAGGATCTGATGGCGC
AGGGGATCAAGCTCTGATCAAGAGACAGGATGAGGATCGTTTCGCATGATTGAACAAGATGGATTGCACG
CAGGTTCTCCGGCCGCTTGGGTGGAGAGGCTATTCGGCTATGACTGGGCACAACAGACAATCGGCTGCTC
TGATGCCGCCGTGTTCCGGCTGTCAGCGCAGGGGCGCCCGGTTCTTTTTGTCAAGACCGACCTGTCCGGT
GCCCTGAATGAACTGCAAGACGAGGCAGCGCGGCTATCGTGGCTGGCCACGACGGGCGTTCCTTGCGCAG
CTGTGCTCGACGTTGTCACTGAAGCGGGAAGGGACTGGCTGCTATTGGGCGAAGTGCCGGGGCAGGATCT
CCTGTCATCTCACCTTGCTCCTGCCGAGAAAGTATCCATCATGGCTGATGCAATGCGGCGGCTGCATACG
CTTGATCCGGCTACCTGCCCATTCGACCACCAAGCGAAACATCGCATCGAGCGAGCACGTACTCGGATGG
AAGCCGGTCTTGTCGATCAGGATGATCTGGACGAAGAGCATCAGGGGCTCGCGCCAGCCGAACTGTTCGC
CAGGCTCAAGGCGAGCATGCCCGACGGCGAGGATCTCGTCGTGACCCATGGCGATGCCTGCTTGCCGAAT
ATCATGGTGGAAAATGGCCGCTTTTCTGGATTCATCGACTGTGGCCGGCTGGGTGTGGCGGACCGCTATC
AGGACATAGCGTTGGCTACCCGTGATATTGCTGAAGAGCTTGGCGGCGAATGGGCTGACCGCTTCCTCGT
GCTTTACGGTATCGCCGCTCCCGATTCGCAGCGCATCGCCTTCTATCGCCTTCTTGACGAGTTCTTCTGA
ATTTTGTTAAAATTTTTGTTAAATCAGCTCATTTTTTAACCAATAGGCCGAAATCGGCACCATCCCTTAT
AAATCAAAAGAATAGACCGAGATAGGGT
[37 nt withheld, positions 10949-10985]
AAAGAACGTGGACTCCAACGTCAAAGG
[49 nt withheld, positions 11013-11061]
TAATCAAGTTTTTTGTGGTCGAGGTGCCGTAAAGAT
[56 nt withheld, positions 11098-11153]
G
[95 nt withheld, positions 11155-11249]
GCGCTTAATGCGCCGCTACAGGGCGCGTCCATTCGCCATTCAGGATCGAATTAATTCTTAATTAA
