LOCUS       Exported 565 bp ds-DNA linear SYN 08-JUN-2021
DEFINITION  synthetic linear DNA
ACCESSION   .
VERSION     .
KEYWORDS    pShuttle-EGFP-CLASP2 340-1362
SOURCE      synthetic DNA construct
  ORGANISM  synthetic DNA construct
REFERENCE   1 (bases 1 to 565)
  AUTHORS   Kumar P, Lyle KS, Gierke S, Matov A, Danuser G, Wittmann T
  TITLE     GSK3beta phosphorylation modulates CLASP-microtubule association and
            lamella microtubule attachment.
  JOURNAL   J Cell Biol. 2009 Mar 23. 184(6):895-908.
  PUBMED    19289791
REFERENCE   2 (bases 1 to 565)
  AUTHORS   .
  TITLE     Direct Submission
  JOURNAL   Exported Jun 8, 2021 from SnapGene Server 1.1.58
            http://www.snapgene.com
FEATURES             Location/Qualifiers
     source          1..565
                     /organism="synthetic DNA construct"
                     /mol_type="other DNA"
ORIGIN
        1 gtctggaggc gaggggctga aaagagcgaa caggacttgt gtctctgctg ctctcccgac
       61 tagcttcccg gctgcatcct tgactcacac ttggtcgagg aatacgactg cttcgggcca
      121 ctgaaagcct agatggacta gcctctctgc tacagccctg gctccgtggt atcttgcttc
      181 ttttttgtgc tgaggctgaa ttgaccagga ctctttgaac accagagctc acagtggaca
      241 gggctgttgt ggtcagaact cttcctggag acccagaccg gctaccaggc tgtgattgag
      301 acaccatttt tgttcgactt cttcctctag aatctgcctt ggcatttccc atgccagcaa
      361 gtggtgctga aagttttgct ctcacccggc catcttcaga tgctgttcca tccagcttgt
      421 cagaagtatc ctctagtgac gcataggaac ctgcatttca gggcacctgc acctaagcgc
      481 ccgcttcgca cagactgtcc agcagcatga tgtgccttgg cacctgcagc aacattcaca
      541 tcaatgtcac ttcgtgaacg ctgca
//
