>Addgene plasmid #24372 | pShuttle-EGFP-CLASP2 340-1362 | addgene partial sequence | sequence record 30437 | 24372 with SV40pA-R
TGCATAAACAAGTTAACAACAACAATTGCATTCATTTTATGTTTCAGGTTCAGGGGGAGGTGTGGGAGGT
TTTTTAAAGCAAGTAAAACCTCTACAAATGTGGTATGGCTGATTATGATCAGTTATCTAGATCCGGTGGA
TCGGATATCTTATCTAGAAGCTTAGGCTCGAGCGGCCGCTAACTTTGTCCAGAAACATCAGTAGTGGGAT
CAGCTCCTCCAGAACCTGTTTGTGCACGTTTGATGTAAAGATTCAGTAGCTTCATTTTACTGCCAGTAAG
TTGACTGAGATGTGGTTTTAGTTCATCACCAATTACCGCATGAACAGCCACCAGGCAGAAGACACAAGCT
TTCCGAACACTGCTCTCTGAATTATCATAACCCTGTATTAGACCTGGCATAATCTCTGGCAAAAGCAGGT
TTAGGGTTTCCTTGGACACTCTCTCTATCACTTTTGTTTGCATTTTGATTGCAGCCAGATTAATTGGGTA
GTCTGCAGTTTGAATGATAGGACAAAGCACTTTGATGCACTGCTCTGGACTAATTGAAGTGGCCAACACT
GATGCCGCTTCCTCAGCAGATCTCACCACCTCCTTATGAGGATCTTTATGTGCTTCCAATGTTTTCATGA
CAGTCAATTCTGCATAGTTTTTAAATCTTGCTGGTTGATGCCTTAGGATTTCTCTTAAAACCTTTAATGC
CAAAGCCCTGATTGTAGGCTCTTTATCTCCAAGCGTTTCAAGCAATAAAAGCAATATTGTTTTGAAGTGT
TCATCCCAAACACTAAAAGANTCTTCCTGTGTCAGTTTCATAAGTTCATAGAGGGCAATTTTTCTTTCTT
CTACACGCTCATTATGGTTAGACAGCTCCTTCAACAACTCTGCAACTAGGTCAGAATGATCTAGGGAAAG
ATCGTCAGGAAACTGGTCAGCATCATCATC
