>Addgene plasmid #24372 | pShuttle-EGFP-CLASP2 340-1362 | addgene partial sequence | sequence record 30438 | 24372 with hCLASP2-Fwd2 (AAAAATGGGTGCTGATTTGC)
TTGATGTTACAAGAGAGTCTTTTCCAAATGATCTTCAGTTCAATATTCTAATGACGATTTACAGTTGATC
AGACCCAGACACCAAGCTTAAAGGTGAAGGTTGCTATCCTTAAATACATAGAAACTCTGGCCAAACAGAT
GGATCCAGGAGATTTTATAAATTCCAGTGAAACTCGCCTAGCAGTGTCTCGGGTCATCACTTGGACAACA
GAACCCAAAAGTTCTGATGTTCGGAAGGCAGCACAGTCAGTGCTGATTTCATTATTTGAACTCAATACCC
CAGAGTTTACAATGTTATTAGGAGCTTTACCAAAAACTTTTCAGGATGGTGCTACCAAGCTTCTTCATAA
TCACCTTCGAAACACTGGCAATGGAACCCAGAGTTCCATGGGGAGTCCTTTGACAAGACCAACACCACGA
TCACCAGCTAACTGGTCCAGTCCTCTTACTTCTCCTACCAATACATCACAGAATACTTTATCTCCAAGTG
CATTTGATTATGACACAGAAAATATGAACTCTGAAGATATTTATAGCTCTCTTAGAGGTGTCACTGAAGC
AATCCAGAATTTCAGCTTCCGTAGCCAAGAAGATATGAATG
